>Addgene plasmid #241489 | pMIHP-16261 Flag.HA.V5 | addgene full sequence | sequence record 481842 | Addgene NGS Result
TTTTCCCAGTCACGACGTTGTAAAACGACGGCGCAAGGAATGGTGCATGCAAGGAGATGGCGCCCAACAG
TCCCCCGGCCACGGGGCCTGCCACCATACCCACGCCGAAACAAGCGCTCATGAGCCCGAAGTGGCGAGCC
CGATCTTCCCCATCGGTGATGTCGGCGATATAGGCGCCAGCAACCGCACCTGTGGCGCCGGTGATGCCGG
CCACGATGCGTCCGGCGTAGAGGCGATTAGTCCAATTTGTTAAAGACAGGATATCAGTGGTCCAGGCTCT
AGTTTTGACTCAACAATATCACCAGCTGAAGCCTATAGAGTACGAGCCATAGATAAAATAAAAGATTTTA
TTTAGTCTCCAGAAAAAGGGGGGAATGAAAGACCCCACCTGTAGGTTTGGCAAGCTAGCTTAAGTAACGC
CATTTTGCAAGGCATGGAAAATACATAACTGAGAATAGAGAAGTTCAGATCAAGGTTAGGAACAGAGAGA
CAGCAGAATATGGGCCAAACAGGATATCTGTGGTAAGCAGTTCCTGCCCCGGCTCAGGGCCAAGAACAGA
TGGTCCCCAGATGCGGTCCCGCCCTCAGCAGTTTCTAGAGAACCATCAGATGTTTCCAGGGTGCCCCAAG
GACCTGAAATGACCCTGTGCCTTATTTGAACTAACCAATCAGTTCGCTTCTCGCTTCTGTTCGCGCGCTT
CTGCTCCCCGAGCTCAATAAAAGAGCCCACAACCCCTCACTCGGCGCGCCAGTCCTCCGATAGACTGCGT
CGCCCGGGTACCCGTATTCCCAATAAAGCCTCTTGCTGTTTGCATCCGAATCGTGGACTCGCTGATCCTT
GGGAGGGTCTCCTCAGATTGATTGACTGCCCACCTCGGGGGTCTTTCATTTGGAGGTTCCACCGAGATTT
GGAGACCCCTGCCCAGGGACCACCGACCCCCCCGCCGGGAGGTAAGCTGGCCAGCGGTCGTTTCGTGTCT
GTCTCTGTCTTTGTGCGTGTTTGTGCCGGCATCTAATGTTTGCGCCTGCGTCTGTACTAGTTAGCTAACT
AGCTCTGTATCTGGCGGACCCGTGGTGGAACTGACGAGTTCTGAACACCCGGCCGCAACCCTGGGAGACG
TCCCAGGGACTTTGGGGGCCGTTTTTGTGGCCCGACCTGAGGAAGGGAGTCGATGTGGAATCCGACCCCG
TCAGGATATGTGGTTCTGGTAGGAGACGAGAACCTAAAACAGTTCCCGCCTCCGTCTGAATTTTTGCTTT
CGGTTTGGAACCGAAGCCGCGCGTCTTGTCTGCTGCAGCGCTGCAGCATCGTTCTGTGTTGTCTCTGTCT
GACTGTGTTTCTGTATTTGTCTGAAAATTAGGGCCAGACTGTTACCACTCCCTTAAGTTTGACCTTAGGT
CACTGGAAAGATGTCGAGCGGATCGCTCACAACCAGTCGGTAGATGTCAAGAAGAGACGTTGGGTTACCT
TCTGCTCTGCAGAATGGCCAACCTTTAACGTCGGATGGCCGCGAGACGGCACCTTTAACCGAGACCTCAT
CACCCAGGTTAAGATCAAGGTCTTTTCACCTGGCCCGCATGGACACCCAGACCAGGTCCCCTACATCGTG
ACCTGGGAAGCCTTGGCTTTTGACCCCCCTCCCTGGGTCAAGCCCTTTGTACACCCTAAGCCTCCGCCTC
CTCTTCCTCCATCCGCCCCGTCTCTCCCCCTTGAACCTCCTCGTTCGACCCCGCCTCGATCCTCCCTTTA
TCCAGCCCTCACTCCTTCTCTAGGCGCCGGAATTCCGAACAGTCTTCCGTAATAGAAGACACAAGGCTCG
AGCGGGATCAATTCCGCCCCCCCCCTAACGTTACTGGCCGAAGCCGCTTGGAATAAGGCCGGTGTGCGTT
TGTCTATATGTTATTTTCCACCATATTGCCGTCTTTTGGCAATGTGAGGGCCCGGAAACCTGGCCCTGTC
TTCTTGACGAGCATTCCTAGGGGTCTTTCCCCTCTCGCCAAAGGAATGCAAGGTCTGTTGAATGTCGTGA
AGGAAGCAGTTCCTCTGGAAGCTTCTTGAAGACAAACAACGTCTGTAGCGACCCTTTGCAGGCAGCGGAA
CCCCCCACCTGGCGACAGGTGCCTCTGCGGCCAAAAGCCACGTGTATAAGATACACCTGCAAAGGCGGCA
CAACCCCAGTGCCACGTTGTGAGTTGGATAGTTGTGGAAAGAGTCAAATGGCTCTCCTCAAGCGTATTCA
ACAAGGGGCTGAAGGATGCCCAGAAGGTACCCCATTGTATGGGATCTGATCTGGGGCCTCGGTGCACATG
CTTTACATGTGTTTAGTCGAGGTTAAAAAAACGTCTAGGCCCCCCGAACCACGGGGACGTGGTTTTCCTT
TGAAAAACACGATAATACCATGCCAGAGCCTTCTAAGTCTGCACCAGCCCCTAAGAAGGGATCTAAGAAA
GCCATCTCTAAGGCGCAGAAGAAGGATGGCAAGAAGCGCAAGCGCAGCCGCAAGGAGAGCTATTCGGTGT
ACGTGTACAAGGTGCTGAAGCAAGTGCACCCCGACACCGGCATCTCCTCCAAGGCCATGGGCATCATGAA
CTCGTTCGTGAACGACATCTTCGAGCGCATCGCGAGCGAGGCGTCCCGCCTGGCGCATTACAACAAGCGC
TCGACCATCACGTCCCGGGAGATCCAGACGGCCGTGCGCCTGCTGCTGCCCGGGGAGCTGGCCAAGCACG
CCGTGTCGGAGGGCACTAAGGCCGTCACCAAGTACACCAGCTCCAAGGACCCACCGGTCGCCACCGGATC
CACGGTCGCCACCATGGGCGACTACAAAGACGATGACGACAAGGGAGGAGGCGGGGGAGGGTACCCATAC
GATGTGCCAGATTACGCTGGAGGAGGCGGGGGAGGGGGCAAACCAATTCCAAACCCACTGCTGGGACTGG
ATTCCACAGGCATGCTGATGGTGTAAGCGGCCGCGACTCTAGAGTCGACCTGCAGGCATGCAAGCTTCAG
GTAGCCGGCTAACGTTAACAACCGGTACCTCTAGAACTATAGCTAGCATGCGCAAATTTAAAGCGCTGAT
ATCGATAAAATAAAAGATTTTATTTAGTCTCCAGAAAAAGGGGGGAATGAAAGACCCCACCTGTAGGTTT
GGCAAGCTAGCTTAAGTAACGCCATTTTGCAAGGCATGGAAAATACATAACTGAGAATAGAGAAGTTCAG
ATCAAGGTTAGGAACAGAGAGACAGCAGAATATGGGCCAAACAGGATATCTGTGGTAAGCAGTTCCTGCC
CCGGCTCAGGGCCAAGAACAGATGGTCCCCAGATGCGGTCCCGCCCTCAGCAGTTTCTAGAGAACCATCA
GATGTTTCCAGGGTGCCCCAAGGACCTGAAATGACCCTGTGCCTTATTTGAACTAACCAATCAGTTCGCT
TCTCGCTTCTGTTCGCGCGCTTCTGCTCCCCGAGCTCAATAAAAGAGCCCACAACCCCTCACTCGGCGCG
CCAGTCCTCCGATAGACTGCGTCGCCCGGGTACCCGTGTATCCAATAAACCCTCTTGCAGTTGCATCCGA
CTTGTGGTCTCGCTGTTCCTTGGGAGGGTCTCCTCTGAGTGATTGACTACCCGTCAGCGGGGGTCTTTCA
TGGGTAACAGTTTCTTGAAGTTGGAGAACAACATTCTGAGGGTAGGAGTCGAATATTAAGTAATCCTGAC
TCAATTAGCCACTGTTTTGAATCCACATACTCCAATACTCCTGAAATAGTTCATTATGGACAGCGCAGAA
AGAGCTGGGGAGAATTGTGAAATTGTTATCCGCTCACAATTCCACACAACATACGAGCCGGAAGCATAAA
GTGTAAAGCCTGGGGTGCCTAATGAGTGAGCTAACTCACATTAATTGCGTTGCGCTCACTGCCCGCTTTC
CAGTCGGGAAACCTGTCGTGCCAGCTGCATTAATGAATCGGCCAACGCGCGGGGAGAGGCGGTTTGCGTA
TTGGGCGCTCTTCCGCTTCCTCGCTCACTGACTCGCTGCGCTCGGTCGTTCGGCTGCGGCGAGCGGTATC
AGCTCACTCAAAGGCGGTAATACGGTTATCCACAGAATCAGGGGATAACGCAGGAAAGAACATGTGAGCA
AAAGGCCAGCAAAAGGCCAGGAACCGTAAAAAGGCCGCGTTGCTGGCGTTTTTCCATAGGCTCCGCCCCC
CTGACGAGCATCACAAAAATCGACGCTCAAGTCAGAGGTGGCGAAACCCGACAGGACTATAAAGATACCA
GGCGTTTCCCCCTGGAAGCTCCCTCGTGCGCTCTCCTGTTCCGACCCTGCCGCTTACCGGATACCTGTCC
GCCTTTCTCCCTTCGGGAAGCGTGGCGCTTTCTCATAGCTCACGCTGTAGGTATCTCAGTTCGGTGTAGG
TCGTTCGCTCCAAGCTGGGCTGTGTGCACGAACCCCCCGTTCAGCCCGACCGCTGCGCCTTATCCGGTAA
CTATCGTCTTGAGTCCAACCCGGTAAGACACGACTTATCGCCACTGGCAGCAGCCACTGGTAACAGGATT
AGCAGAGCGAGGTATGTAGGCGGTGCTACAGAGTTCTTGAAGTGGTGGCCTAACTACGGCTACACTAGAA
GAACAGTATTTGGTATCTGCGCTCTGCTGAAGCCAGTTACCTTCGGAAAAAGAGTTGGTAGCTCTTGATC
CGGCAAACAAACCACCGCTGGTAGCGGTGGTTTTTTTGTTTGCAAGCAGCAGATTACGCGCAGAAAAAAA
GGATCTCAAGAAGATCCTTTGATCTTTTCTACGGGGTCTGACGCTCAGTGGAACGAAAACTCACGTTAAG
GGATTTTGGTCATGAGATTATCAAAAAGGATCTTCACCTAGATCCTTTTAAATTAAAAATGAAGTTTTAA
ATCAATCTAAAGTATATATGAGTAAACTTGGTCTGACAGTTACCAATGCTTAATCAGTGAGGCACCTATC
TCAGCGATCTGTCTATTTCGTTCATCCATAGTTGCCTGACTCCCCGTCGTGTAGATAACTACGATACGGG
AGGGCTTACCATCTGGCCCCAGTGCTGCAATGATACCGCGAGACCCACGCTCACCGGCTCCAGATTTATC
AGCAATAAACCAGCCAGCCGGAAGGGCCGAGCGCAGAAGTGGTCCTGCAACTTTATCCGCCTCCATCCAG
TCTATTAATTGTTGCCGGGAAGCTAGAGTAAGTAGTTCGCCAGTTAATAGTTTGCGCAACGTTGTTGCCA
TTGCTACAGGCATCGTGGTGTCACGCTCGTCGTTTGGTATGGCTTCATTCAGCTCCGGTTCCCAACGATC
AAGGCGAGTTACATGATCCCCCATGTTGTGCAAAAAAGCGGTTAGCTCCTTCGGTCCTCCGATCGTTGTC
AGAAGTAAGTTGGCCGCAGTGTTATCACTCATGGTTATGGCAGCACTGCATAATTCTCTTACTGTCATGC
CATCCGTAAGATGCTTTTCTGTGACTGGTGAGTACTCAACCAAGTCATTCTGAGAATAGTGTATGCGGCG
ACCGAGTTGCTCTTGCCCGGCGTCAATACGGGATAATACCGCGCCACATAGCAGAACTTTAAAAGTGCTC
ATCATTGGAAAACGTTCTTCGGGGCGAAAACTCTCAAGGATCTTACCGCTGTTGAGATCCAGTTCGATGT
AACCCACTCGTGCACCCAACTGATCTTCAGCATCTTTTACTTTCACCAGCGTTTCTGGGTGAGCAAAAAC
AGGAAGGCAAAATGCCGCAAAAAAGGGAATAAGGGCGACACGGAAATGTTGAATACTCATACTCTTCCTT
TTTCAATATTATTGAAGCATTTATCAGGGTTATTGTCTCATGAGCGGATACATATTTGAATGTATTTAGA
AAAATAAACAAATAGGGGTTCCGCGCACATTTCCCCGAAAAGTGCCACCTGACGTCTAAGAAACCATTAT
TATCATGACATTAACCTATAAAAATAGGCGTATCACGAGGCCCTTTCGTCTCGCGCGTTTCGGTGATGAC
GGTGAAAACCTCTGACACATGCAGCTCCCGGAGACGGTCACAGCTTGTCTGTAAGCGGATGCCGGGAGCA
GACAAGCCCGTCAGGGCGCGTCAGCGGGTGTTGGCGGGTGTCGGGGCTGGCTTAACTATGCGGCATCAGA
GCAGATTGTACTGAGAGTGCACCATATGCGGTGTGAAATACCGCACAGATGCGTAAGGAGAAAATACCGC
ATCAGGCGCCATTCGCCATTCAGGCTGCGCAACTGTTGGGAAGGGCGATCGGTGCGGGCCTCTTCGCTAT
TACGCCAGCTGGCGAAAGGGGGATGTGCTGCAAGGCGATTAAGTTGGGTAACGCCAGGG
Features (pLannotate 1.2.2; 20 found; start..end, strand, type, name):
     32..233     -  CDS            TcR (fragment): tetracycline efflux protein; tet; confers resistance to tetracycline
    234..332     +  CDS            env (fragment): murine leukemia virus gPr80 envelope polyprotein precursor; env; proteolytically cleaved into gp70SU and p15TM subunits
    374..890     +  LTR            5' LTR: 5' long terminal repeat from murine embryonic stem cell virus
    954..1295    +  misc_feature   MESV Ψ: packaging signal of murine embryonic stem cell virus
   1362..1778    +  CDS            gag (truncated): truncated Moloney murine leukemia virus (MMLV) gag gene lacking the start codon
   1837..2397    +  misc_feature   IRES: internal ribosome entry site (IRES) of the encephalomyocarditis virus (EMCV)
   2400..2777    +  CDS            H2bc3: H2B1B_MOUSE - Also known as Hist1h2bb Experimental evidence at protein level: Swiss-Prot protein existence level 1. Core component of nucleosome. Nucleosomes wrap and compact DNA into chromatin, limiting DNA accessibility to the cellular machineries which require DNA as a template. Histones thereby play a central role in transcription regulation, DNA repair, DNA replication and chromosomal stability. DNA accessibility is regulated via a complex set of post-translational modifications of histones, also called histone code, and nucleosome remodeling. From Mus musculus (Mouse).
   2862..2888    +  CDS            3xHA (fragment): three tandem HA epitope tags
   2977..3007    +  misc_feature   MCS (fragment): pUC18/19 multiple cloning site
   3127..3641    +  LTR            3' LTR: 3' long terminal repeat from murine embryonic stem cell virus
   3803..3819    -  protein_bind   lac operator: The lac repressor binds to the lac operator to inhibit transcription in E. coli. This inhibition can be relieved by adding lactose or isopropyl-β-D-thiogalactopyranoside (IPTG). lac repressor encoded by lacI
   3827..3857    -  promoter       lac promoter: promoter for the E. coli lac operon
   3872..3893    -  protein_bind   CAP binding site: CAP binding activates transcription in the presence of cAMP. E. coli catabolite activator protein
   3906..3998    -  CDS            lacI (fragment): lac repressor; lacI; The lac repressor binds to the lac operator to inhibit transcription in E. coli. This inhibition can be relieved by adding lactose or isopropyl-β-D-thiogalactopyranoside (IPTG).
   4181..4769    -  rep_origin     ori: high-copy-number ColE1/pMB1/pBR322/pUC origin of replication
   4940..5800    -  CDS            AmpR: β-lactamase; bla; confers resistance to ampicillin, carbenicillin, and related antibiotics
   5801..5905    -  promoter       AmpR promoter: bla
   6000..6035    +  CDS            rop (fragment): Rop protein, which maintains plasmids at low copy number; rop
   6137..6236    +  misc_feature   bom (fragment): basis of mobility region from pBR322
   6242..32      -  CDS            lacZα (fragment) (across the origin): LacZα fragment of β-galactosidase; lacZ fragment
