[The description below was written by a language model from this plasmid's Addgene catalogue record and pLannotate feature annotations shown in this document.]
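Description:
pMIHP-16261 Flag.HA.V5 is a 6.4 kb gammaretroviral empty-backbone vector built on p.MIHP, a derivative of p.MIGII in which the GFP reporter has been replaced by a histone carrying epitope tags. The viral portion is of the MSCV type: murine embryonic stem cell virus 5' and 3' LTRs flank the MESV Ψ packaging signal and a truncated, start-codon-less MMLV gag segment that extends the packaging region. The 5' LTR supplies the promoter for the genomic transcript. No separate internal promoter is annotated. In bacteria the plasmid replicates from a ColE1/pUC-type origin and is selected with ampicillin through the bla gene. The other bacterial annotations (TcR, lacZα, lacI, rop and bom fragments, and the lac promoter/operator) are non-functional backbone remnants. The record specifies a recombination-deficient "stable" E. coli strain, a common precaution for plasmids with repeated LTRs.

Downstream of gag lies an EMCV IRES followed by the mouse histone H2B coding sequence (H2bc3). According to the catalogue, this histone is fused to the Flag, HA and V5 epitopes. The automated annotation detects only an HA fragment after the histone, so the exact tag arrangement is not resolved by the feature table. No gene of interest is present. In a MIG-style layout, a cDNA would be placed between the gag region and the IRES, giving a bicistronic transcript that co-expresses the inserted gene with the nuclear tagged histone, although the record does not define the cloning site. The construct is described as a "Flow Code" plasmid derived in part from pro-code vectors. This suggests that its particular epitope combination acts as a protein barcode, readable by antibody staining and flow cytometry, to mark transduced cells in pooled or multiplexed experiments.
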