Addgene plasmid #241489: pMIHP-16261 Flag.HA.V5
Purpose: (Empty Backbone) Flag.HA.V5 Flow Code Plasmid
Depositing lab: Adrian Liston. Depositing organization: Babraham Institute.
Backbone
  Vector backbone: p.MIHP — made from p.MIGII with the GFP element being replaced with the histone epitopes
  Vector type: Retroviral
  Tag / fusion protein: Flag; HA; V5
Growth in bacteria
  Bacterial resistance: Ampicillin, 100 μg/mL
  Growth temperature: 30°C
  Growth strain: NEB Stable
  Copy number: Unknown
Gene/Insert
  Gene/Insert name: None
Resource information
  A portion of this plasmid was derived from a plasmid made by: The plasmids were generated using pro-code vectors received from Dr Brian Brown at Mount Sinai and we have their permission via email for these to be deposited.
Terms and licenses: Academic/Nonprofit Terms; Industry Terms: Not Available to Industry
Depositor comments: Any stbl competent cell strain can be used for growing this plasmid.
How to cite: pMIHP-16261 Flag.HA.V5 was a gift from Adrian Liston (Addgene plasmid # 241489 ; http://n2t.net/addgene:241489 ; RRID:Addgene_241489)
